Addgene plasmid #174323: pLentiguide-puro_hNKD2sg#1
Purpose: gRNA targeting hNKD2 - encodes puromycin resistance
Depositing lab: Sonal Srikanth. Depositing organization: University of California, Los Angeles (UCLA). Publication: NKD2 mediates stimulation-dependent ORAI1 trafficking to augment Ca(2+) entry in T cells. Wu B, Woo JS, Vila P, Jew M, Leung J, Sun Z, Srikanth S, Gwack Y. Cell Rep. 2021 Aug 24;36(8):109603. doi: 10.1016/j.celrep.2021.109603. PubMed 34433025.
Backbone
  Vector backbone: pLentiguide-puro
  Vector type: Lentiviral
  Selectable markers: Puromycin
Growth in bacteria
  Bacterial resistance: Ampicillin, 100 μg/mL
  Growth temperature: 37°C
  Growth strain: NEB Stable
  Copy number: High Copy
Gene/Insert
  Gene/Insert name: human NKD2
  gRNA/shRNA sequence: C CGG GCT CTC TCT CCG CTT G
  Species: H. sapiens (human)
  GenBank ID: NM_033120 NM_033120
  Entrez Gene: NKD2 (a.k.a. Naked2)
  Cloning method: Restriction Enzyme; 5′ cloning site BsmB1 (not destroyed); 3′ cloning site BsmB1 (not destroyed)
  Sequencing primers: 5′ hU6-F
Terms and licenses: Academic/Nonprofit Terms; Industry Terms: Not Available to Industry
How to cite: pLentiguide-puro_hNKD2sg#1 was a gift from Sonal Srikanth (Addgene plasmid # 174323 ; http://n2t.net/addgene:174323 ; RRID:Addgene_174323)
