[The description below was written by a language model from this plasmid's Addgene catalogue record and pLannotate feature annotations shown in this document.]
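Description:
pLentiguide-puro_hNKD2sg#1 is a third-generation-style, self-inactivating HIV-1 lentiviral transfer plasmid built on the pLentiguide-puro backbone and carrying a single guide RNA directed against human NKD2 (Naked2). In bacteria it is maintained through a high-copy ColE1/pUC-type origin and selected with ampicillin via the β-lactamase gene. An f1 origin, lac regulatory remnants and T3/T7 promoters are leftovers of the cloning backbone. The viral portion begins with an RSV promoter fused to a truncated 5' LTR, which drives Tat-independent transcription of the genomic RNA in packaging cells. This is followed by the Ψ packaging signal with a partial gag sequence, the Rev response element for nuclear export, a cPPT/CTS element and, at the far end, a ΔU3 3' LTR that disables LTR promoter activity after integration. An SV40 poly(A) signal and SV40 origin lie outside the 3' LTR.

The payload consists of two expression units. A human U6 RNA polymerase III promoter transcribes the NKD2-targeting spacer, inserted by restriction cloning at BsmBI sites, joined to the Streptococcus pyogenes Cas9 guide RNA scaffold. Downstream, the EF-1α core promoter with its intron A drives puromycin N-acetyltransferase, with a WPRE enhancing transcript expression, so that transduced mammalian cells can be selected with puromycin. No Cas9 coding sequence is annotated, so the nuclease must be supplied separately, for example from a Cas9-expressing cell line or a second vector. The construct is intended for CRISPR/Cas9 targeting of NKD2 in human cells, and the associated publication concerns NKD2's role in ORAI1 trafficking and calcium entry in T cells.
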