Features (pLannotate 1.2.2; 29 found; start..end, strand, type, name):
    410..502     +  CDS            lacI (fragment): lac repressor; lacI; The lac repressor binds to the lac operator to inhibit transcription in E. coli. This inhibition can be relieved by adding lactose or isopropyl-β-D-thiogalactopyranoside (IPTG).
    515..536     +  protein_bind   CAP binding site: CAP binding activates transcription in the presence of cAMP. E. coli catabolite activator protein
    551..581     +  promoter       lac promoter: promoter for the E. coli lac operon
    589..605     +  protein_bind   lac operator: The lac repressor binds to the lac operator to inhibit transcription in E. coli. This inhibition can be relieved by adding lactose or isopropyl-β-D-thiogalactopyranoside (IPTG). lac repressor encoded by lacI
    650..668     +  promoter       T3 promoter: promoter for bacteriophage T3 RNA polymerase
    696..922     +  promoter       RSV promoter: Rous sarcoma virus enhancer/promoter
    923..1103    +  LTR            5' LTR (truncated): truncated 5' long terminal repeat (LTR) from HIV-1
   1150..1275    +  misc_feature   HIV-1 Ψ: packaging signal of human immunodeficiency virus type 1
   1259..1622    +  CDS            HIV-1 gag (fragment): gag protein from human immunodeficiency virus 1; gag
   1768..2001    +  misc_feature   RRE: The Rev response element (RRE) of HIV-1 allows for Rev-dependent mRNA export from the nucleus to the cytoplasm.
   2378..2404    +  CDS            Rev (fragment): human immunodeficiency virus 1 (HIV-1) Rev protein; rev; enhances nuclear export of unspliced and incompletely spliced viral mRNAs
   2408..2648    +  promoter       U6 promoter: RNA polymerase III promoter for human U6 snRNA
   2678..2753    +  misc_RNA       gRNA scaffold: guide RNA scaffold for the Streptococcus pyogenes CRISPR/Cas9 system
   2809..2926    +  misc_feature   cPPT/CTS: central polypurine tract and central termination sequence of HIV-1
   2992..3058    +  CDS            small t antigen (fragment): SV40 (simian virus 40) small t antigen
   3084..3295    +  promoter       EF-1α core promoter: core promoter for human elongation factor EF-1α
   3296..4234    +  intron         EF-1α intron A: intron upstream of the start codon of human EF-1α
   4256..4855    +  CDS            PuroR (fragment): puromycin N-acetyltransferase; pac from Streptomyces; confers resistance to puromycin
   4871..5459    +  misc_feature   WPRE: woodchuck hepatitis virus posttranscriptional regulatory element
   5510..5529    +  misc_feature   cPPT/CTS (fragment): central polypurine tract and central termination sequence of HIV-1
   5531..5764    +  LTR            3' LTR (ΔU3): self-inactivating 3' long terminal repeat (LTR) from HIV-1
   5842..5963    +  polyA_signal   SV40 poly(A) signal: SV40 polyadenylation signal
   6003..6138    +  rep_origin     SV40 ori: SV40 origin of replication
   6159..6177    -  promoter       T7 promoter: promoter for bacteriophage T7 RNA polymerase
   6185..6340    +  CDS            lacZα (fragment): LacZα fragment of β-galactosidase; lacZ fragment
   6345..6773    +  rep_origin     f1 ori (sequence partly withheld): f1 bacteriophage origin of replication; arrow indicates direction of (+) strand synthesis
   6826..6930    +  promoter       AmpR promoter: bla
   6931..7791    +  CDS            AmpR: β-lactamase; bla; confers resistance to ampicillin, carbenicillin, and related antibiotics
   7962..227     +  rep_origin     ori (across the origin): high-copy-number ColE1/pMB1/pBR322/pUC origin of replication
>Addgene plasmid #174323 | pLentiguide-puro_hNKD2sg#1 | addgene full sequence | sequence record 349804 | Addgene NGS Result
ACACCGAACTGAGATACCTACAGCGTGAGCTATGAGAAAGCGCCACGCTTCCCGAAGGGAGAAAGGCGGA
CAGGTATCCGGTAAGCGGCAGGGTCGGAACAGGAGAGCGCACGAGGGAGCTTCCAGGGGGAAACGCCTGG
TATCTTTATAGTCCTGTCGGGTTTCGCCACCTCTGACTTGAGCGTCGATTTTTGTGATGCTCGTCAGGGG
GGCGGAGCCTATGGAAAAACGCCAGCAACGCGGCCTTTTTACGGTTCCTGGCCTTTTGCTGGCCTTTTGC
TCACATGTTCTTTCCTGCGTTATCCCCTGATTCTGTGGATAACCGTATTACCGCCTTTGAGTGAGCTGAT
ACCGCTCGCCGCAGCCGAACGACCGAGCGCAGCGAGTCAGTGAGCGAGGAAGCGGAAGAGCGCCCAATAC
GCAAACCGCCTCTCCCCGCGCGTTGGCCGATTCATTAATGCAGCTGGCACGACAGGTTTCCCGACTGGAA
AGCGGGCAGTGAGCGCAACGCAATTAATGTGAGTTAGCTCACTCATTAGGCACCCCAGGCTTTACACTTT
ATGCTTCCGGCTCGTATGTTGTGTGGAATTGTGAGCGGATAACAATTTCACACAGGAAACAGCTATGACC
ATGATTACGCCAAGCGCGCAATTAACCCTCACTAAAGGGAACAAAAGCTGGAGCTGCAAGCTTAATGTAG
TCTTATGCAATACTCTTGTAGTCTTGCAACATGGTAACGATGAGTTAGCAACATGCCTTACAAGGAGAGA
AAAAGCACCGTGCATGCCGATTGGTGGAAGTAAGGTGGTACGATCGTGCCTTATTAGGAAGGCAACAGAC
GGGTCTGACATGGATTGGACGAACCACTGAATTGCCGCATTGCAGAGATATTGTATTTAAGTGCCTAGCT
CGATACATAAACGGGTCTCTCTGGTTAGACCAGATCTGAGCCTGGGAGCTCTCTGGCTAACTAGGGAACC
CACTGCTTAAGCCTCAATAAAGCTTGCCTTGAGTGCTTCAAGTAGTGTGTGCCCGTCTGTTGTGTGACTC
TGGTAACTAGAGATCCCTCAGACCCTTTTAGTCAGTGTGGAAAATCTCTAGCAGTGGCGCCCGAACAGGG
ACTTGAAAGCGAAAGGGAAACCAGAGGAGCTCTCTCGACGCAGGACTCGGCTTGCTGAAGCGCGCACGGC
AAGAGGCGAGGGGCGGCGACTGGTGAGTACGCCAAAAATTTTGACTAGCGGAGGCTAGAAGGAGAGAGAT
GGGTGCGAGAGCGTCAGTATTAAGCGGGGGAGAATTAGATCGCGATGGGAAAAAATTCGGTTAAGGCCAG
GGGGAAAGAAAAAATATAAATTAAAACATATAGTATGGGCAAGCAGGGAGCTAGAACGATTCGCAGTTAA
TCCTGGCCTGTTAGAAACATCAGAAGGCTGTAGACAAATACTGGGACAGCTACAACCATCCCTTCAGACA
GGATCAGAAGAACTTAGATCATTATATAATACAGTAGCAACCCTCTATTGTGTGCATCAAAGGATAGAGA
TAAAAGACACCAAGGAAGCTTTAGACAAGATAGAGGAAGAGCAAAACAAAAGTAAGACCACCGCACAGCA
AGCGGCCGCTGATCTTCAGACCTGGAGGAGGAGATATGAGGGACAATTGGAGAAGTGAATTATATAAATA
TAAAGTAGTAAAAATTGAACCATTAGGAGTAGCACCCACCAAGGCAAAGAGAAGAGTGGTGCAGAGAGAA
AAAAGAGCAGTGGGAATAGGAGCTTTGTTCCTTGGGTTCTTGGGAGCAGCAGGAAGCACTATGGGCGCAG
CGTCAATGACGCTGACGGTACAGGCCAGACAATTATTGTCTGGTATAGTGCAGCAGCAGAACAATTTGCT
GAGGGCTATTGAGGCGCAACAGCATCTGTTGCAACTCACAGTCTGGGGCATCAAGCAGCTCCAGGCAAGA
ATCCTGGCTGTGGAAAGATACCTAAAGGATCAACAGCTCCTGGGGATTTGGGGTTGCTCTGGAAAACTCA
TTTGCACCACTGCTGTGCCTTGGAATGCTAGTTGGAGTAATAAATCTCTGGAACAGATTTGGAATCACAC
GACCTGGATGGAGTGGGACAGAGAAATTAACAATTACACAAGCTTAATACACTCCTTAATTGAAGAATCG
CAAAACCAGCAAGAAAAGAATGAACAAGAATTATTGGAATTAGATAAATGGGCAAGTTTGTGGAATTGGT
TTAACATAACAAATTGGCTGTGGTATATAAAATTATTCATAATGATAGTAGGAGGCTTGGTAGGTTTAAG
AATAGTTTTTGCTGTACTTTCTATAGTGAATAGAGTTAGGCAGGGATATTCACCATTATCGTTTCAGACC
CACCTCCCAACCCCGAGGGGACCCAGAGAGGGCCTATTTCCCATGATTCCTTCATATTTGCATATACGAT
ACAAGGCTGTTAGAGAGATAATTAGAATTAATTTGACTGTAAACACAAAGATATTAGTACAAAATACGTG
ACGTAGAAAGTAATAATTTCTTGGGTAGTTTGCAGTTTTAAAATTATGTTTTAAAATGGACTATCATATG
CTTACCGTAACTTGAAAGTATTTCGATTTCTTGGCTTTATATATCTTGTGGAAAGGACGAAACACCGCCG
GGCTCTCTCTCCGCTTGGTTTTAGAGCTAGAAATAGCAAGTTAAAATAAGGCTAGTCCGTTATCAACTTG
AAAAAGTGGCACCGAGTCGGTGCTTTTTTAAGCTTGGCGTAACTAGATCTTGAGACAAATGGCAGTATTC
ATCCACAATTTTAAAAGAAAAGGGGGGATTGGGGGGTACAGTGCAGGGGAAAGAATAGTAGACATAATAG
CAACAGACATACAAACTAAAGAATTACAAAAACAAATTACAAAAATTCAAAATTTTCGGGTTTATTACAG
GGACAGCAGAGATCCACTTTGGCGCCGGCTCGAGGGGGCCCGGGTGCAAAGATGGATAAAGTTTTAAACA
GAGAGGAATCTTTGCAGCTAATGGACCTTCTAGGTCTTGAAAGGAGTGGGAATTGGCTCCGGTGCCCGTC
AGTGGGCAGAGCGCACATCGCCCACAGTCCCCGAGAAGTTGGGGGGAGGGGTCGGCAATTGATCCGGTGC
CTAGAGAAGGTGGCGCGGGGTAAACTGGGAAAGTGATGTCGTGTACTGGCTCCGCCTTTTTCCCGAGGGT
GGGGGAGAACCGTATATAAGTGCAGTAGTCGCCGTGAACGTTCTTTTTCGCAACGGGTTTGCCGCCAGAA
CACAGGTAAGTGCCGTGTGTGGTTCCCGCGGGCCTGGCCTCTTTACGGGTTATGGCCCTTGCGTGCCTTG
AATTACTTCCACCTGGCTGCAGTACGTGATTCTTGATCCCGAGCTTCGGGTTGGAAGTGGGTGGGAGAGT
TCGAGGCCTTGCGCTTAAGGAGCCCCTTCGCCTCGTGCTTGAGTTGAGGCCTGGCCTGGGCGCTGGGGCC
GCCGCGTGCGAATCTGGTGGCACCTTCGCGCCTGTCTCGCTGCTTTCGATAAGTCTCTAGCCATTTAAAA
TTTTTGATGACCTGCTGCGACGCTTTTTTTCTGGCAAGATAGTCTTGTAAATGCGGGCCAAGATCTGCAC
ACTGGTATTTCGGTTTTTGGGGCCGCGGGCGGCGACGGGGCCCGTGCGTCCCAGCGCACATGTTCGGCGA
GGCGGGGCCTGCGAGCGCGGCCACCGAGAATCGGACGGGGGTAGTCTCAAGCTGGCCGGCCTGCTCTGGT
GCCTGGCCTCGCGCCGCCGTGTATCGCCCCGCCCTGGGCGGCAAGGCTGGCCCGGTCGGCACCAGTTGCG
TGAGCGGAAAGATGGCCGCTTCCCGGCCCTGCTGCAGGGAGCTCAAAATGGAGGACGCGGCGCTCGGGAG
AGCGGGCGGGTGAGTCACCCACACAAAGGAAAAGGGCCTTTCCGTCCTCAGCCGTCGCTTCATGTGACTC
CACGGAGTACCGGGCGCCGTCCAGGCACCTCGATTAGTTCTCGAGCTTTTGGAGTACGTCGTCTTTAGGT
TGGGGGGAGGGGTTTTATGCGATGGAGTTTCCCCACACTGAGTGGGTGGAGACTGAAGTTAGGCCAGCTT
GGCACTTGATGTAATTCTCCTTGGAATTTGCCCTTTTTGAGTTTGGATCTTGGTTCATTCTCAAGCCTCA
GACAGTGGTTCAAAGTTTTTTTCTTCCATTTCAGGTGTCGTGACGTACGGCCACCATGACCGAGTACAAG
CCCACGGTGCGCCTCGCCACCCGCGACGACGTCCCCAGGGCCGTACGCACCCTCGCCGCCGCGTTCGCCG
ACTACCCCGCCACGCGCCACACCGTCGATCCGGACCGCCACATCGAGCGGGTCACCGAGCTGCAAGAACT
CTTCCTCACGCGCGTCGGGCTCGACATCGGCAAGGTGTGGGTCGCGGACGACGGCGCCGCCGTGGCGGTC
TGGACCACGCCGGAGAGCGTCGAAGCGGGGGCGGTGTTCGCCGAGATCGGCCCGCGCATGGCCGAGTTGA
GCGGTTCCCGGCTGGCCGCGCAGCAACAGATGGAAGGCCTCCTGGCGCCGCACCGGCCCAAGGAGCCCGC
GTGGTTCCTGGCCACCGTCGGAGTCTCGCCCGACCACCAGGGCAAGGGTCTGGGCAGCGCCGTCGTGCTC
CCCGGAGTGGAGGCGGCCGAGCGCGCCGGGGTGCCCGCCTTCCTGGAGACCTCCGCGCCCCGCAACCTCC
CCTTCTACGAGCGGCTCGGCTTCACCGTCACCGCCGACGTCGAGGTGCCCGAAGGACCGCGCACCTGGTG
CATGACCCGCAAGCCCGGTGCCTGAACGCGTTAAGTCGACAATCAACCTCTGGATTACAAAATTTGTGAA
AGATTGACTGGTATTCTTAACTATGTTGCTCCTTTTACGCTATGTGGATACGCTGCTTTAATGCCTTTGT
ATCATGCTATTGCTTCCCGTATGGCTTTCATTTTCTCCTCCTTGTATAAATCCTGGTTGCTGTCTCTTTA
TGAGGAGTTGTGGCCCGTTGTCAGGCAACGTGGCGTGGTGTGCACTGTGTTTGCTGACGCAACCCCCACT
GGTTGGGGCATTGCCACCACCTGTCAGCTCCTTTCCGGGACTTTCGCTTTCCCCCTCCCTATTGCCACGG
CGGAACTCATCGCCGCCTGCCTTGCCCGCTGCTGGACAGGGGCTCGGCTGTTGGGCACTGACAATTCCGT
GGTGTTGTCGGGGAAATCATCGTCCTTTCCTTGGCTGCTCGCCTGTGTTGCCACCTGGATTCTGCGCGGG
ACGTCCTTCTGCTACGTCCCTTCGGCCCTCAATCCAGCGGACCTTCCTTCCCGCGGCCTGCTGCCGGCTC
TGCGGCCTCTTCCGCGTCTTCGCCTTCGCCCTCAGACGAGTCGGATCTCCCTTTGGGCCGCCTCCCCGCG
TCGACTTTAAGACCAATGACTTACAAGGCAGCTGTAGATCTTAGCCACTTTTTAAAAGAAAAGGGGGGAC
TGGAAGGGCTAATTCACTCCCAACGAAGACAAGATCTGCTTTTTGCTTGTACTGGGTCTCTCTGGTTAGA
CCAGATCTGAGCCTGGGAGCTCTCTGGCTAACTAGGGAACCCACTGCTTAAGCCTCAATAAAGCTTGCCT
TGAGTGCTTCAAGTAGTGTGTGCCCGTCTGTTGTGTGACTCTGGTAACTAGAGATCCCTCAGACCCTTTT
AGTCAGTGTGGAAAATCTCTAGCAGTACGTATAGTAGTTCATGTCATCTTATTATTCAGTATTTATAACT
TGCAAAGAAATGAATATCAGAGAGTGAGAGGAACTTGTTTATTGCAGCTTATAATGGTTACAAATAAAGC
AATAGCATCACAAATTTCACAAATAAAGCATTTTTTTCACTGCATTCTAGTTGTGGTTTGTCCAAACTCA
TCAATGTATCTTATCATGTCTGGCTCTAGCTATCCCGCCCCTAACTCCGCCCATCCCGCCCCTAACTCCG
CCCAGTTCCGCCCATTCTCCGCCCCATGGCTGACTAATTTTTTTTATTTATGCAGAGGCCGAGGCCGCCT
CGGCCTCTGAGCTATTCCAGAAGTAGTGAGGAGGCTTTTTTGGAGGCCTAGGGACGTACCCAATTCGCCC
TATAGTGAGTCGTATTACGCGCGCTCACTGGCCGTCGTTTTACAACGTCGTGACTGGGAAAACCCTGGCG
TTACCCAACTTAATCGCCTTGCAGCACATCCCCCTTTCGCCAGCTGGCGTAATAGCGAAGAGGCCCGCAC
CGATCGCCCTTCCCAACAGTTGCGCAGCCTGAATGGCGAATGGG
[124 nt withheld, positions 6345-6468]
C
[91 nt withheld, positions 6470-6560]
A
[49 nt withheld, positions 6562-6610]
CCTTTGACGTTGGAGTCCACGTTCTTT
[37 nt withheld, positions 6638-6674]
ACCCTATCTCGGTCTATTCTTTTGATTTATAAGGGATTTTGCCGATTTCGGCCTATTGGTTAAAAAATGA
GCTGATTTAACAAAAATTTAACGCGAATTTTAACAAAATATTAACGCTTACAATTTAGGTGGCACTTTTC
GGGGAAATGTGCGCGGAACCCCTATTTGTTTATTTTTCTAAATACATTCAAATATGTATCCGCTCATGAG
ACAATAACCCTGATAAATGCTTCAATAATATTGAAAAAGGAAGAGTATGAGTATTCAACATTTCCGTGTC
GCCCTTATTCCCTTTTTTGCGGCATTTTGCCTTCCTGTTTTTGCTCACCCAGAAACGCTGGTGAAAGTAA
AAGATGCTGAAGATCAGTTGGGTGCACGAGTGGGTTACATCGAACTGGATCTCAACAGCGGTAAGATCCT
TGAGAGTTTTCGCCCCGAAGAACGTTTTCCAATGATGAGCACTTTTAAAGTTCTGCTATGTGGCGCGGTA
TTATCCCGTATTGACGCCGGGCAAGAGCAACTCGGTCGCCGCATACACTATTCTCAGAATGACTTGGTTG
AGTACTCACCAGTCACAGAAAAGCATCTTACGGATGGCATGACAGTAAGAGAATTATGCAGTGCTGCCAT
AACCATGAGTGATAACACTGCGGCCAACTTACTTCTGACAACGATCGGAGGACCGAAGGAGCTAACCGCT
TTTTTGCACAACATGGGGGATCATGTAACTCGCCTTGATCGTTGGGAACCGGAGCTGAATGAAGCCATAC
CAAACGACGAGCGTGACACCACGATGCCTGTAGCAATGGCAACAACGTTGCGCAAACTATTAACTGGCGA
ACTACTTACTCTAGCTTCCCGGCAACAATTAATAGACTGGATGGAGGCGGATAAAGTTGCAGGACCACTT
CTGCGCTCGGCCCTTCCGGCTGGCTGGTTTATTGCTGATAAATCTGGAGCCGGTGAGCGTGGGTCTCGCG
GTATCATTGCAGCACTGGGGCCAGATGGTAAGCCCTCCCGTATCGTAGTTATCTACACGACGGGGAGTCA
GGCAACTATGGATGAACGAAATAGACAGATCGCTGAGATAGGTGCCTCACTGATTAAGCATTGGTAACTG
TCAGACCAAGTTTACTCATATATACTTTAGATTGATTTAAAACTTCATTTTTAATTTAAAAGGATCTAGG
TGAAGATCCTTTTTGATAATCTCATGACCAAAATCCCTTAACGTGAGTTTTCGTTCCACTGAGCGTCAGA
CCCCGTAGAAAAGATCAAAGGATCTTCTTGAGATCCTTTTTTTCTGCGCGTAATCTGCTGCTTGCAAACA
AAAAAACCACCGCTACCAGCGGTGGTTTGTTTGCCGGATCAAGAGCTACCAACTCTTTTTCCGAAGGTAA
CTGGCTTCAGCAGAGCGCAGATACCAAATACTGTTCTTCTAGTGTAGCCGTAGTTAGGCCACCACTTCAA
GAACTCTGTAGCACCGCCTACATACCTCGCTCTGCTAATCCTGTTACCAGTGGCTGCTGCCAGTGGCGAT
AAGTCGTGTCTTACCGGGTTGGACTCAAGACGATAGTTACCGGATAAGGCGCAGCGGTCGGGCTGAACGG
GGGGTTCGTGCACACAGCCCAGCTTGGAGCGAACGACCT
